Addgene plasmid #197893: pAAV-EF1α-Flex/3'USS-mCherry(ATG full mut)
Purpose: Can be used to generate AAV virus that will express mCherry in the presence of Cre and the leakage expression is significantly reduced without Cre
Depositing lab: Kazuto Kobayashi. Depositing organization: Fukushima Medical University. Publication: Highly selective transgene expression through the flip-excision switch system by using a unilateral spacer sequence. Matsushita N, Kato S, Nishizawa K, Sugawara M, Takeuchi K, Miyasaka Y, Mashimo T, Kobayashi K. Cell Rep Methods. 2023 Jan 18;3(2):100393. doi: 10.1016/j.crmeth.2022.100393. eCollection 2023 Feb 27. PubMed 36936079.
Backbone
  Vector backbone: pAAV-MCS
  Total vector size (bp): 6906
  Vector type: AAV
Growth in bacteria
  Bacterial resistance: Ampicillin, 100 μg/mL
  Growth temperature: 37°C
  Growth strain: NEB Stable
  Growth instructions: Stbl3 and DH5alpha are also suitable growth strains.
  Copy number: High Copy
Gene/Insert
  Gene/Insert name: mCherry
  Species: Discosoma sp.
  Insert size (bp): 711
  Mutation: N/A
  Promoter: EF1a
  Cloning method: Gibson Cloning
  Sequencing primers: 5′ atggagtttccccacactga; 3′ cagcgtatccacatagcg
Terms and licenses: Academic/Nonprofit Terms; Industry Terms: Not Available to Industry
How to cite: pAAV-EF1α-Flex/3'USS-mCherry(ATG full mut) was a gift from Kazuto Kobayashi (Addgene plasmid # 197893 ; http://n2t.net/addgene:197893 ; RRID:Addgene_197893)
