[The description below was written by a language model from this plasmid's Addgene catalogue record and pLannotate feature annotations shown in this document.]
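Description:
pAAV-EF1α-Flex/3'USS-mCherry(ATG full mut) is a 6.9 kb AAV transfer plasmid built on the pAAV-MCS backbone. It is used to produce recombinant AAV that expresses the red fluorescent protein mCherry (Discosoma sp.) only in cells containing Cre recombinase. It is maintained in E. coli as a high-copy plasmid through a ColE1/pUC-type origin with ampicillin selection (AmpR), and it also carries an f1 phage origin. AAV2 inverted terminal repeats flank the expression cassette and define the segment packaged into virions. The 3' ITR is annotated in full, whereas only short ITR fragments were detected at the 5' end. This may reflect the difficulty of sequencing and annotating these repeats.

Within the ITRs, the human EF-1α promoter drives a flip-excision (FLEX) switch, followed by a WPRE to enhance transcript expression and an hGH polyadenylation signal. The mCherry coding sequence sits in antisense orientation between two pairs of mutually incompatible recombination sites, loxP and lox2272, arranged head-to-head. Cre first inverts the cassette through one pair and then excises a site through the other, which locks mCherry in the sense orientation under EF-1α.

On the 5' side the loxP and lox2272 sites are separated by only about 50 bp, but on the 3' side a roughly 700 bp sequence lies between them. This appears to be the unilateral spacer sequence (3'USS) named in the construct. The annotation software matches this spacer to a TurboFP635 fragment. The "ATG full mut" label suggests that its ATG codons were mutated, although the record lists no mutation details. According to the depositor, this design substantially reduces leaky, Cre-independent expression, making the vector suited to highly selective cell-type-specific labelling.
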