Features (pLannotate 1.2.2; 21 found; start..end, strand, type, name):
     12..39      +  repeat_region  AAV2 ITR (fragment): inverted terminal repeat of adeno-associated virus serotype 2 inverted
     68..95      +  repeat_region  AAV2 ITR (fragment): inverted terminal repeat of adeno-associated virus serotype 2 inverted
    148..1326    +  promoter       EF-1α promoter: strong constitutive promoter for human elongation factor EF-1α
   1333..1366    +  protein_bind   loxP: Cre-mediated recombination occurs in the 8-bp core sequence (GCATACAT). Cre recombinase
   1367..1416    -  intron         β-globin intron (fragment): internally truncated intron from human β-globin
   1417..1450    +  protein_bind   lox2272: Cre-mediated recombination occurs in the 8-bp core sequence (GGATACTT). lox2272 sites are compatible with each other, but incompatible with loxP or loxN sites (Lee and Saito, 1988). Cre recombinase
   1451..1468    +  misc_feature   MCS (fragment): pUC18/19 multiple cloning site
   1472..2179    -  CDS            mCherry: mCherry is a basic (constitutively fluorescent) red fluorescent protein published in 2004, derived from Discosoma sp.. It is reported to be a very rapidly-maturing monomer with low acid sensitivity.
   2220..2253    -  protein_bind   loxP: Cre-mediated recombination occurs in the 8-bp core sequence (GCATACAT). Cre recombinase
   2278..2983    +  CDS            TurboFP635 (fragment): far-red-shifted derivative of red fluorescent protein from Entacmaea quadricolor, also known as Katushka (Shcherbo et al., 2007) mammalian codon-optimized
   3004..3037    -  protein_bind   lox2272: Cre-mediated recombination occurs in the 8-bp core sequence (GGATACTT). lox2272 sites are compatible with each other, but incompatible with loxP or loxN sites (Lee and Saito, 1988). Cre recombinase
   3053..3641    +  misc_feature   WPRE: woodchuck hepatitis virus posttranscriptional regulatory element
   3653..4129    +  polyA_signal   hGH poly(A) signal: human growth hormone polyadenylation signal
   4169..4309    +  repeat_region  AAV2 ITR: inverted terminal repeat of adeno-associated virus serotype 2 inverted
   4314..4365    -  misc_feature   bom (fragment): basis of mobility region from pBR322
   4384..4839    +  rep_origin     f1 ori (sequence partly withheld): f1 bacteriophage origin of replication; arrow indicates direction of (+) strand synthesis
   4840..4889    -  misc_feature   bom (fragment): basis of mobility region from pBR322
   4991..5026    -  CDS            rop (fragment): Rop protein, which maintains plasmids at low copy number; rop
   5121..5225    +  promoter       AmpR promoter: bla
   5226..6086    +  CDS            AmpR: β-lactamase; bla; confers resistance to ampicillin, carbenicillin, and related antibiotics
   6257..6845    +  rep_origin     ori: high-copy-number ColE1/pMB1/pBR322/pUC origin of replication
>Addgene plasmid #197893 | pAAV-EF1α-Flex/3'USS-mCherry(ATG full mut) | addgene full sequence | sequence record 387498 | Addgene Partial NGS Result
CCTGCAGGCAGCTGCGCGCTCGCTCGCTCACTGAGGCCGCCCGGGCGTCGGGCGACCTTTGGTCGCCCGG
CCTCAGTGAGCGAGCGAGCGCGCAGAGAGGGAGTGGCCAACTCCATCACTAGGGGTTCCTGCGGCCGCAC
GCCGTGAGGCTCCGGTGCCCGTCAGTGGGCAGAGCGCACATCGCCCACAGTCCCCGAGAAGTTGGGGGGA
GGGGTCGGCAATTGAACCGGTGCCTAGAGAAGGTGGCGCGGGGTAAACTGGGAAAGTGATGTCGTGTACT
GGCTCCGCCTTTTTCCCGAGGGTGGGGGAGAACCGTATATAAGTGCAGTAGTCGCCGTGAACGTTCTTTT
TCGCAACGGGTTTGCCGCCAGAACACAGGTAAGTGCCGTGTGTGGTTCCCGCGGGCCTGGCCTCTTTACG
GGTTATGGCCCTTGCGTGCCTTGAATTACTTCCACCTGGCTGCAGTACGTGATTCTTGATCCCGAGCTTC
GGGTTGGAAGTGGGTGGGAGAGTTCGAGGCCTTGCGCTTAAGGAGCCCCTTCGCCTCGTGCTTGAGTTGA
GGCCTGGCCTGGGCGCTGGGGCCGCCGCGTGCGAATCTGGTGGCACCTTCGCGCCTGTCTCGCTGCTTTC
GATAAGTCTCTAGCCATTTAAAATTTTTGATGACCTGCTGCGACGCTTTTTTTCTGGCAAGATAGTCTTG
TAAATGCGGGCCAAGATCTGCACACTGGTATTTCGGTTTTTGGGGCCGCGGGCGGCGACGGGGCCCGTGC
GTCCCAGCGCACATGTTCGGCGAGGCGGGGCCTGCGAGCGCGGCCACCGAGAATCGGACGGGGGTAGTCT
CAAGCTGGCCGGCCTGCTCTGGTGCCTGGCCTCGCGCCGCCGTGTATCGCCCCGCCCTGGGCGGCAAGGC
TGGCCCGGTCGGCACCAGTTGCGTGAGCGGAAAGATGGCCGCTTCCCGGCCCTGCTGCAGGGAGCTCAAA
ATGGAGGACGCGGCGCTCGGGAGAGCGGGCGGGTGAGTCACCCACACAAAGGAAAAGGGCCTTTCCGTCC
TCAGCCGTCGCTTCATGTGACTCCACGGAGTACCGGGCGCCGTCCAGGCACCTCGATTAGTTCTCGAGCT
TTTGGAGTACGTCGTCTTTAGGTTGGGGGGAGGGGTTTTATGCGATGGAGTTTCCCCACACTGAGTGGGT
GGAGACTGAAGTTAGGCCAGCTTGGCACTTGATGTAATTCTCCTTGGAATTTGCCCTTTTTGAGTTTGGA
TCTTGGTTCATTCTCAAGCCTCAGACAGTGGTTCAAAGTTTTTTTCTTCCATTTCAGGTGTCGTGAGAAT
TCATAACTTCGTATAGCATACATTATACGAAGTTATGCAGAATGGTAGCTGGATTGTAGCTGCTATTAGC
AATATGAAACCTCTTAATAACTTCGTATAGGATACTTTATACGAAGTTATGGATCCTCTAGAGTCGACTT
ACTTGTACAGCTCGTCCATGCCGCCGGTGGAGTGGCGGCCCTCGGCGCGTTCGTACTGTTCCACGATGGT
GTAGTCCTCGTTGTGGGAGGTGATGTCCAACTTGATGTTGACGTTGTAGGCGCCGGGCAGCTGCACGGGC
TTCTTGGCCTTGTAGGTGGTCTTGACCTCAGCGTCGTAGTGGCCGCCGTCCTTCAGCTTCAGCCTCTGCT
TGATCTCGCCCTTCAGGGCGCCGTCCTCGGGGTACATCCGCTCGGAGGAGGCCTCCCAGCCCATGGTCTT
CTTCTGCATTACGGGGCCGTCGGAGGGGAAGTTGGTGCCGCGCAGCTTCACCTTGTAGATGAACTCGCCG
TCCTGCAGGGAGGAGTCCTGGGTCACGGTCACCACGCCGCCGTCCTCGAAGTTCATCACGCGCTCCCACT
TGAAGCCCTCGGGGAAGGACAGCTTCAAGTAGTCGGGGATGTCGGCGGGGTGCTTCACGTAGGCCTTGGA
GCCGTACATGAACTGAGGGGACAGGATGTCCCAGGCGAAGGGCAGGGGGCCACCCTTGGTCACCTTCAGC
TTGGCGGTCTGGGTGCCCTCGTAGGGGCGGCCCTCGCCCTCGCCCTCGATCTCGAACTCGTGGCCGTTCA
CGGAGCCCTCCATGTGCACCTTGAAGCGCATGAACTCCTTGATGATGGCCATGTTATCCTCCTCGCCCTT
GCTCACCATGGTGGCAAGCTTGCCTCGAGCAGCGCTGCTCGAGAGATCTATAACTTCGTATAATGTATGC
TATACGAAGTTATCCTAGCGCTACCGGTCGCCACCTAGGTGGGTGAGGATAGCGTGCTGATCACCGAGAA
CTAGCACTAGAAACTGTACTAGGAGGGCACCGTGAACGACCACCACTTCAAGTGCACATCCGAGGGCGAA
GGCAAGCCCTACGAGGGCACCCAGACCTAGAAGATCAAGGTGGTCGAGGGCGGCCCTCTCCCCTTCGCCT
TCGACATCCTGGCTACCAGCTTCTAGTACGGCAGCAAAACCTTTATCAACCACACCCAGGGCATCCCCGA
CTTCTTTAAGCAGTCCTTCCCTGAGGGCTTCACATGGGAGAGGATCACCACATACGAAGACGGGGGCGTG
CTGACCGCTACCCAGGACACCAGCCTCCAGAACGGCTGCCTCATCTACAACGTCAAGATCAACGGGGTGA
ACTTCCCATCCAACGGCCCTGTGTAGCAGAAGAAAACACTCGGCTGGGAGGCCAGCACCGAGTAGCTGTA
CCCCGCTGACAGCGGCCTGAGAGGCCATAGCCAGTAGGCCCTGAAGCTCGTGGGCGGGGGCTACCTGCAC
TGCTCCCTCAAGACCACATACAGATCCAAGAAACCCGCTAAGAACCTCAAGTAGCCCGGCTTCTACTTCG
TGGACAGGAGACTGGAAAGAATCAAGGAGGCCGACAAAGAGACCTACGTCGAGCAGCACGAGTAGGCTGT
GGCCAGGTACTGCGACCTGCCTAGCAAACTGGGGCACAGCTGATGCGGCCGCGACGCTAGCGCATAACTT
CGTATAAAGTATCCTATACGAAGTTATGCGGCCGCATCGATTAATCAACCTCTGGATTACAAAATTTGTG
AAAGATTGACTGGTATTCTTAACTATGTTGCTCCTTTTACGCTATGTGGATACGCTGCTTTAATGCCTTT
GTATCATGCTATTGCTTCCCGTATGGCTTTCATTTTCTCCTCCTTGTATAAATCCTGGTTGCTGTCTCTT
TATGAGGAGTTGTGGCCCGTTGTCAGGCAACGTGGCGTGGTGTGCACTGTGTTTGCTGACGCAACCCCCA
CTGGTTGGGGCATTGCCACCACCTGTCAGCTCCTTTCCGGGACTTTCGCTTTCCCCCTCCCTATTGCCAC
GGCGGAACTCATCGCCGCCTGCCTTGCCCGCTGCTGGACAGGGGCTCGGCTGTTGGGCACTGACAATTCC
GTGGTGTTGTCGGGGAAGCTGACGTCCTTTCCATGGCTGCTCGCCTGTGTTGCCACCTGGATTCTGCGCG
GGACGTCCTTCTGCTACGTCCCTTCGGCCCTCAATCCAGCGGACCTTCCTTCCCGCGGCCTGCTGCCGGC
TCTGCGGCCTCTTCCGCGTCTTCGCCTTCGCCCTCAGACGAGTCGGATCTCCCTTTGGGCCGCCTCCCCG
CATCTGATCTACGGGTGGCATCCCTGTGACCCCTCCCCAGTGCCTCTCCTGGCCCTGGAAGTTGCCACTC
CAGTGCCCACCAGCCTTGTCCTAATAAAATTAAGTTGCATCATTTTGTCTGACTAGGTGTCCTTCTATAA
TATTATGGGGTGGAGGGGGGTGGTATGGAGCAAGGGGCAAGTTGGGAAGACAACCTGTAGGGCCTGCGGG
GTCTATTGGGAACCAAGCTGGAGTGCAGTGGCACAATCTTGGCTCACTGCAATCTCCGCCTCCTGGGTTC
AAGCGATTCTCCTGCCTCAGCCTCCCGAGTTGTTGGGATTCCAGGCATGCATGACCAGGCTCAGCTAATT
TTTGTTTTTTTGGTAGAGACGGGGTTTCACCATATTGGCCAGGCTGGTCTCCAACTCCTAATCTCAGGTG
ATCTACCCACCTTGGCCTCCCAAATTGCTGGGATTACAGGCGTGAACCACTGCTCCCTTCCCTGTCCTTC
TGATTTTGTAGGTAACCACGTGCGGACCGAGCGGCCGCAGGAACCCCTAGTGATGGAGTTGGCCACTCCC
TCTCTGCGCGCTCGCTCGCTCACTGAGGCCGGGCGACCAAAGGTCGCCCGACGCCCGGGCTTTGCCCGGG
CGGCCTCAGTGAGCGAGCGAGCGCGCAGCTGCCTGCAGGGGCGCCTGATGCGGTATTTTCTCCTTACGCA
TCTGTGCGGTATTTCACACCGCATA
[95 nt withheld, positions 4366-4460]
T
[46 nt withheld, positions 4462-4507]
C
[141 nt withheld, positions 4509-4649]
CCTTTGACGTTGGAGTCCACGTTCTTT
[37 nt withheld, positions 4677-4713]
ACTCTATCTCGGGCTATTCTTTTGATTTATAAGGGATTTTGCCGATTTCGGTCTATTGGTTAAAAAATGA
GCTGATTTAACAAAAATTTAACGCGAATTTTAACAAAATATTAACGTTTACAATTTTATGGTGCACTCTC
AGTACAATCTGCTCTGATGCCGCATAGTTAAGCCAGCCCCGACACCCGCCAACACCCGCTGACGCGCCCT
GACGGGCTTGTCTGCTCCCGGCATCCGCTTACAGACAAGCTGTGACCGTCTCCGGGAGCTGCATGTGTCA
GAGGTTTTCACCGTCATCACCGAAACGCGCGAGACGAAAGGGCCTCGTGATACGCCTATTTTTATAGGTT
AATGTCATGATAATAATGGTTTCTTAGACGTCAGGTGGCACTTTTCGGGGAAATGTGCGCGGAACCCCTA
TTTGTTTATTTTTCTAAATACATTCAAATATGTATCCGCTCATGAGACAATAACCCTGATAAATGCTTCA
ATAATATTGAAAAAGGAAGAGTATGAGTATTCAACATTTCCGTGTCGCCCTTATTCCCTTTTTTGCGGCA
TTTTGCCTTCCTGTTTTTGCTCACCCAGAAACGCTGGTGAAAGTAAAAGATGCTGAAGATCAGTTGGGTG
CACGAGTGGGTTACATCGAACTGGATCTCAACAGCGGTAAGATCCTTGAGAGTTTTCGCCCCGAAGAACG
TTTTCCAATGATGAGCACTTTTAAAGTTCTGCTATGTGGCGCGGTATTATCCCGTATTGACGCCGGGCAA
GAGCAACTCGGTCGCCGCATACACTATTCTCAGAATGACTTGGTTGAGTACTCACCAGTCACAGAAAAGC
ATCTTACGGATGGCATGACAGTAAGAGAATTATGCAGTGCTGCCATAACCATGAGTGATAACACTGCGGC
CAACTTACTTCTGACAACGATCGGAGGACCGAAGGAGCTAACCGCTTTTTTGCACAACATGGGGGATCAT
GTAACTCGCCTTGATCGTTGGGAACCGGAGCTGAATGAAGCCATACCAAACGACGAGCGTGACACCACGA
TGCCTGTAGCAATGGCAACAACGTTGCGCAAACTATTAACTGGCGAACTACTTACTCTAGCTTCCCGGCA
ACAATTAATAGACTGGATGGAGGCGGATAAAGTTGCAGGACCACTTCTGCGCTCGGCCCTTCCGGCTGGC
TGGTTTATTGCTGATAAATCTGGAGCCGGTGAGCGTGGGTCTCGCGGTATCATTGCAGCACTGGGGCCAG
ATGGTAAGCCCTCCCGTATCGTAGTTATCTACACGACGGGGAGTCAGGCAACTATGGATGAACGAAATAG
ACAGATCGCTGAGATAGGTGCCTCACTGATTAAGCATTGGTAACTGTCAGACCAAGTTTACTCATATATA
CTTTAGATTGATTTAAAACTTCATTTTTAATTTAAAAGGATCTAGGTGAAGATCCTTTTTGATAATCTCA
TGACCAAAATCCCTTAACGTGAGTTTTCGTTCCACTGAGCGTCAGACCCCGTAGAAAAGATCAAAGGATC
TTCTTGAGATCCTTTTTTTCTGCGCGTAATCTGCTGCTTGCAAACAAAAAAACCACCGCTACCAGCGGTG
GTTTGTTTGCCGGATCAAGAGCTACCAACTCTTTTTCCGAAGGTAACTGGCTTCAGCAGAGCGCAGATAC
CAAATACTGTTCTTCTAGTGTAGCCGTAGTTAGGCCACCACTTCAAGAACTCTGTAGCACCGCCTACATA
CCTCGCTCTGCTAATCCTGTTACCAGTGGCTGCTGCCAGTGGCGATAAGTCGTGTCTTACCGGGTTGGAC
TCAAGACGATAGTTACCGGATAAGGCGCAGCGGTCGGGCTGAACGGGGGGTTCGTGCACACAGCCCAGCT
TGGAGCGAACGACCTACACCGAACTGAGATACCTACAGCGTGAGCTATGAGAAAGCGCCACGCTTCCCGA
AGGGAGAAAGGCGGACAGGTATCCGGTAAGCGGCAGGGTCGGAACAGGAGAGCGCACGAGGGAGCTTCCA
GGGGGAAACGCCTGGTATCTTTATAGTCCTGTCGGGTTTCGCCACCTCTGACTTGAGCGTCGATTTTTGT
GATGCTCGTCAGGGGGGCGGAGCCTATGGAAAAACGCCAGCAACGCGGCCTTTTTACGGTTCCTGGCCTT
TTGCTGGCCTTTTGCTCACATGT
